Addgene plasmid #228651: DENV-3 strain Phillippines/H87/1956 NS2B-NS3 protease fusion with non cleavable linker
Purpose: Bacterial expression of the fusion of the NS2B-NS3 protease from Dengue virus serotype 3 for biochemical assays
Depositing lab: ASAP Discovery & Frank von Delft. Depositing organization: University of Oxford.
Backbone
  Vector backbone: pNIC-NHSTIIT-GG
  Backbone manufacturer: Centre for Medicines Discovery
  Vector type: Bacterial Expression
Growth in bacteria
  Bacterial resistance: Kanamycin, 50 μg/mL
  Growth temperature: 37°C
  Growth strain: DH5alpha
  Copy number: High Copy
Gene/Insert
  Gene/Insert name: Dengue 3 portion of NS2B protease fused to NS3
  Species: Dengue 3
  Insert size (bp): 888
  Tag / fusion protein: His-Twin Strep-Tev (N terminal on insert)
  Cloning method: Golden Gate
Terms and licenses: Academic/Nonprofit Terms; Industry Terms: Not Available to Industry
Depositor comments: Fusion of Dengue 3 NS2B and NS3 proteases
How to cite: DENV-3 strain Phillippines/H87/1956 NS2B-NS3 protease fusion with non cleavable linker was a gift from ASAP Discovery & Frank von Delft (Addgene plasmid # 228651 ; http://n2t.net/addgene:228651 ; RRID:Addgene_228651)
