[The description below was written by a language model from this plasmid's Addgene catalogue record and pLannotate feature annotations shown in this document.]
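Description:
DENV-3 strain Phillippines/H87/1956 NS2B-NS3 protease fusion with non cleavable linker is a 6,150 nt bacterial expression plasmid built on the pNIC-NHSTIIT-GG backbone, a pET-style T7 vector into which the insert was placed by Golden Gate cloning. It is selected with kanamycin through an aph(3')-Ia KanR gene and replicates from a ColE1/pMB1-type origin. The catalogue lists it as high copy, although the feature table also shows the pBR322 bom region and a rop gene, which normally moderates copy number. An f1 origin is present, along with leftover fragments of a tetracycline resistance gene that are backbone remnants rather than functional markers.

The expression cassette consists of a T7 promoter followed by a lac operator and the phage T7 gene 10 ribosome binding site, with a T7 terminator downstream. A lacI gene with its own promoter supplies repressor, so expression is IPTG-inducible in hosts that provide T7 RNA polymerase. The 888 bp insert encodes a portion of the dengue virus serotype 3 NS2B cofactor joined to the NS3 protease by a linker that the protease cannot cleave, giving a single-chain enzyme. The automated annotation matches this region to the dengue 3 polyprotein; its accompanying text about NS5 is generic to the polyprotein entry and does not describe this insert. According to the catalogue, the protein carries an N-terminal His, Twin-Strep and TEV site tag, which was not annotated but would fit the gap between the ribosome binding site and the viral match. The partial His and SET1 hits downstream of the insert are probably backbone sequence, and the record does not show whether they are translated. The plasmid is intended for producing recombinant protease for biochemical assays.
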