Features (pLannotate 1.2.2; 19 found; start..end, strand, type, name):
     30..48      +  promoter       T7 promoter: promoter for bacteriophage T7 RNA polymerase
     49..73      +  protein_bind   lac operator: The lac repressor binds to the lac operator to inhibit transcription in E. coli. This inhibition can be relieved by adding lactose or isopropyl-β-D-thiogalactopyranoside (IPTG). lac repressor encoded by lacI
     88..110     +  RBS            RBS: efficient ribosome binding site from bacteriophage T7 gene 10 (Olins and Rangwala, 1989)
    286..999     +  CDS            POLG_DEN3I (fragment): Experimental evidence at protein level: Swiss-Prot protein existence level 1. [RNA-directed RNA polymerase NS5]: Replicates the viral (+) and (-) RNA genome, and performs the capping of genomes in the cytoplasm. NS5 methylates viral RNA cap at guanine N-7 and ribose 2'-O positions. Besides its role in RNA genome replication, also prevents the establishment of cellular antiviral state by blocking the interferon-alpha/beta (IFN-alpha/beta) signaling pathway. Inhibits host TYK2 and STAT2 phosphorylation, thereby preventing activation of JAK- STAT signaling pathway. From Dengue virus type 3 (strai
   1044..1061    +  CDS            9xHis (fragment): 9xHis affinity tag
   1071..1120    +  CDS            SET1 (fragment): solubility-enhancement tag derived from T7 phage gene 10B
   1128..1175    +  terminator     T7 terminator: transcription terminator for bacteriophage T7 RNA polymerase
   1212..1640    +  rep_origin     f1 ori (sequence partly withheld): f1 bacteriophage origin of replication; arrow indicates direction of (+) strand synthesis
   1693..1750    +  promoter       AmpR promoter (fragment): bla
   1759..2574    -  CDS            KanR: aminoglycoside phosphotransferase; aph(3')-Ia; confers resistance to kanamycin in bacteria or G418 (Geneticin®) in eukaryotes
   2696..3284    +  rep_origin     ori: high-copy-number ColE1/pMB1/pBR322/pUC origin of replication
   3470..3609    -  misc_feature   bom: basis of mobility region from pBR322
   3711..3902    -  CDS            rop: Rop protein, which maintains plasmids at low copy number; rop
   3919..4299    +  CDS            YPB1_ECOLX: Protein predicted: Swiss-Prot protein existence level 4. From Escherichia coli.
   4371..4662    -  CDS            TcR (fragment): tetracycline efflux protein; tet; confers resistance to tetracycline
   4677..4698    -  protein_bind   CAP binding site: CAP binding activates transcription in the presence of cAMP. E. coli catabolite activator protein
   4711..5793    -  CDS            lacI: lac repressor; lacI; The lac repressor binds to the lac operator to inhibit transcription in E. coli. This inhibition can be relieved by adding lactose or isopropyl-β-D-thiogalactopyranoside (IPTG).
   5794..5871    -  promoter       lacI promoter: lacI
   5879..8       -  CDS            TcR (fragment) (across the origin): tetracycline efflux protein; tet; confers resistance to tetracycline
>Addgene plasmid #228651 | DENV-3 strain Phillippines/H87/1956 NS2B-NS3 protease fusion with non cleavable linker | addgene full sequence | sequence record 461561 | Addgene NGS Result
AGAGGATCGAGATCTCGATCCCGCGAAATTAATACGACTCACTATAGGGGAATTGTGAGCGGATAACAAT
TCCCCTCTAGAAATAATTTTGTTTAACTTTAAGAAGGAGATATACATATGCACCATCATCATCATCATTC
TTCTGGTGCGAGCTGGAGTCACCCACAATTCGAGAAAGGTGGTGGCTCTGGTGGCGGTTCAGGCGGCTCC
GCCTGGTCCCATCCACAGTTTGAAAAGGGTTCTGGTGTAGATCTGGGTACCGAGAACCTGTACTTCCAAT
CCATGGCTGATTTGACAGTGGAAAAGGCGGCTGACGTAACGTGGGAAGAGGAAGCCGAGCAAACCGGAGT
TAGCCATAATTTGATGATTACGGTAGATGACGATGGAACGATGAGAATTAAAGATGACGAGACTGAGAAC
ATATTAGGCGGCGGCGGTAGCGGGGGGGGTGGATCAGGAGTGCTCTGGGATGTCCCCAGCCCGCCGGAAA
CACAAAAGGCTGAACTGGAAGAGGGAGTCTATCGCATCAAACAGCAAGGAATATTTGGAAAGACACAGGT
TGGCGTCGGTGTGCAAAAGGAAGGCGTTTTCCATACAATGTGGCACGTAACGCGGGGCGCAGTACTTACC
CACAATGGCAAGCGGTTAGAGCCCAATTGGGCGTCTGTCAAGAAGGACTTGATTTCCTACGGTGGTGGCT
GGCGCTTGAGCGCGCAATGGCAAAAGGGTGAGGAAGTCCAGGTGATTGCGGTTGAGCCTGGCAAGAATCC
AAAGAACTTTCAAACTATGCCTGGAATCTTCCAAACCACCACTGGTGAAATCGGCGCTATCGCACTGGAC
TTTAAGCCTGGGACTTCAGGTTCCCCCATAATCAACCGGGAAGGAAAGGTTGTTGGGCTGTATGGCAACG
GCGTAGTGACCAAGAACGGTGGATACGTTAGCGGCATTGCTCAAACAAATGCCGAGCCCGATGGCCCGAC
GCCCGAGCTTGAGGAAGAATAATGACTCGAGCACCCGTCGACAAGCTTGCGGCCGCACTCGAGCACCACC
ACCACCACCACTGAGATCCGGCTGCTAACAAAGCCCGAAAGGAAGCTGAGTTGGCTGCTGCCACCGCTGA
GCAATAACTAGCATAACCCCTTGGGGCCTCTAAACGGGTCTTGAGGGGTTTTTTGCTGAAAGGAGGAACT
ATATCCGGATTGGCGAATGGG
[124 nt withheld, positions 1212-1335]
C
[91 nt withheld, positions 1337-1427]
A
[49 nt withheld, positions 1429-1477]
CCTTTGACGTTGGAGTCCACGTTCTTT
[37 nt withheld, positions 1505-1541]
ACCCTATCTCGGTCTATTCTTTTGATTTATAAGGGATTTTGCCGATTTCGGCCTATTGGTTAAAAAATGA
GCTGATTTAACAAAAATTTAACGCGAATTTTAACAAAATATTAACGCTTACAATTTAGGTGGCACTTTTC
GGGGAAATGTGCGCGGAACCCCTATTTGTTTATTTTTCTAAATACATTCAAATATGTATCCGCTCATGAA
TTAATTCTTAGAAAAACTCATCGAGCATCAAATGAAACTGCAATTTATTCATATCAGGATTATCAATACC
ATATTTTTGAAAAAGCCGTTTCTGTAATGAAGGAGAAAACTCACCGAGGCAGTTCCATAGGATGGCAAGA
TCCTGGTATCGGTCTGCTATTCCGACTCGTCCAACATCAATACAACCTATTAATTTCCCCTCGTCAAAAA
TAAGGTTATCAAGTGAGAAATCACCATGAGTGACGACTGAATCCGGTGAGAATGGCAAAAGTTTATGCAT
TTCTTTCCAGACTTGTTCAACAGGCCAGCCATTACGCTCGTCATCAAAATCACTCGCATCAACCAAACCG
TTATTCATTCGTGATTGCGCCTGAGCGAGACGAAATACGCGATCGCTGTTAAAAGGACAATTACAAACAG
GAATCGAATGCAACCGGCGCAGGAACACTGCCAGCGCATCAACAATATTTTCACCTGAATCAGGATATTC
TTCTAATACCTGGAATGCTGTTTTCCCGGGGATCGCAGTGGTGAGTAACCATGCATCATCAGGAGTACGG
ATAAAATGCTTGATGGTCGGAAGAGGCATAAATTCCGTCAGCCAGTTTAGTCTGACCATCTCATCTGTAA
CATCATTGGCAACGCTACCTTTGCCATGTTTCAGAAACAACTCTGGCGCATCGGGCTTCCCATACAATCG
ATAGATTGTCGCACCTGATTGCCCGACATTATCGCGAGCCCATTTATACCCATATAAATCAGCATCCATG
TTGGAATTTAATCGCGGCCTAGAGCAAGACGTTTCCCGTTGAATATGGCTCATAACACCCCTTGTATTAC
TGTTTATGTAAGCAGACAGTTTTATTGTTCATGACCAAAATCCCTTAACGTGAGTTTTCGTTCCACTGAG
CGTCAGACCCCGTAGAAAAGATCAAAGGATCTTCTTGAGATCCTTTTTTTCTGCGCGTAATCTGCTGCTT
GCAAACAAAAAAACCACCGCTACCAGCGGTGGTTTGTTTGCCGGATCAAGAGCTACCAACTCTTTTTCCG
AAGGTAACTGGCTTCAGCAGAGCGCAGATACCAAATACTGTCCTTCTAGTGTAGCCGTAGTTAGGCCACC
ACTTCAAGAACTCTGTAGCACCGCCTACATACCTCGCTCTGCTAATCCTGTTACCAGTGGCTGCTGCCAG
TGGCGATAAGTCGTGTCTTACCGGGTTGGACTCAAGACGATAGTTACCGGATAAGGCGCAGCGGTCGGGC
TGAACGGGGGGTTCGTGCACACAGCCCAGCTTGGAGCGAACGACCTACACCGAACTGAGATACCTACAGC
GTGAGCTATGAGAAAGCGCCACGCTTCCCGAAGGGAGAAAGGCGGACAGGTATCCGGTAAGCGGCAGGGT
CGGAACAGGAGAGCGCACGAGGGAGCTTCCAGGGGGAAACGCCTGGTATCTTTATAGTCCTGTCGGGTTT
CGCCACCTCTGACTTGAGCGTCGATTTTTGTGATGCTCGTCAGGGGGGCGGAGCCTATGGAAAAACGCCA
GCAACGCGGCCTTTTTACGGTTCCTGGCCTTTTGCTGGCCTTTTGCTCACATGTTCTTTCCTGCGTTATC
CCCTGATTCTGTGGATAACCGTATTACCGCCTTTGAGTGAGCTGATACCGCTCGCCGCAGCCGAACGACC
GAGCGCAGCGAGTCAGTGAGCGAGGAAGCGGAAGAGCGCCTGATGCGGTATTTTCTCCTTACGCATCTGT
GCGGTATTTCACACCGCAATGGTGCACTCTCAGTACAATCTGCTCTGATGCCGCATAGTTAAGCCAGTAT
ACACTCCGCTATCGCTACGTGACTGGGTCATGGCTGCGCCCCGACACCCGCCAACACCCGCTGACGCGCC
CTGACGGGCTTGTCTGCTCCCGGCATCCGCTTACAGACAAGCTGTGACCGTCTCCGGGAGCTGCATGTGT
CAGAGGTTTTCACCGTCATCACCGAAACGCGCGAGGCAGCTGCGGTAAAGCTCATCAGCGTGGTCGTGAA
GCGATTCACAGATGTCTGCCTGTTCATCCGCGTCCAGCTCGTTGAGTTTCTCCAGAAGCGTTAATGTCTG
GCTTCTGATAAAGCGGGCCATGTTAAGGGCGGTTTTTTCCTGTTTGGTCACTGATGCCTCCGTGTAAGGG
GGATTTCTGTTCATGGGGGTAATGATACCGATGAAACGAGAGAGGATGCTCACGATACGGGTTACTGATG
ATGAACATGCCCGGTTACTGGAACGTTGTGAGGGTAAACAACTGGCGGTATGGATGCGGCGGGACCAGAG
AAAAATCACTCAGGGTCAATGCCAGCGCTTCGTTAATACAGATGTAGGTGTTCCACAGGGTAGCCAGCAG
CATCCTGCGATGCAGATCCGGAACATAATGGTGCAGGGCGCTGACTTCCGCGTTTCCAGACTTTACGAAA
CACGGAAACCGAAGACCATTCATGTTGTTGCTCAGGTCGCAGACGTTTTGCAGCAGCAGTCGCTTCACGT
TCGCTCGCGTATCGGTGATTCATTCTGCTAACCAGTAAGGCAACCCCGCCAGCCTAGCCGGGTCCTCAAC
GACAGGAGCACGATCATGCGCACCCGTGGGGCCGCCATGCCGGCGATAATGGCCTGCTTCTCGCCGAAAC
GTTTGGTGGCGGGACCAGTGACGAAGGCTTGAGCGAGGGCGTGCAAGATTCCGAATACCGCAAGCGACAG
GCCGATCATCGTCGCGCTCCAGCGAAAGTGGTCCTCGCCGAAAATGACCCAGAGCGCTGCCGGCACCTGT
CCTACGAGTTGCATGATAAAGAAGACAGTCATAAGTGCGGCGACGATAGTCATGCCCCGCGCCCACCGGA
AGGAGCTGACTGGGTTGAAGGCTCTCAAGGGCATCGGTCGAGATCCCGGTGCCTAATGAGTGAGCTAACT
TACATTAATTGCGTTGCGCTCACTGCCCGCTTTCCAGTCGGGAAACCTGTCGTGCCAGCTGCATTAATGA
ATCGGCCAACGCGCGGGGAGAGGCGGTTTGCGTATTGGGCGCCAGGGTGGTTTTTCTTTTCACCAGTGAG
ACGGGCAACAGCTGATTGCCCTTCACCGCCTGGCCCTGAGAGAGTTGCAGCAAGCGGTCCACGCTGGTTT
GCCCCAGCAGGCGAAAATCCTGTTTGATGGTGGTTAACGGCGGGATATAACATGAGCTGTCTTCGGTATC
GTCGTATCCCACTACCGAGATATCCGCACCAACGCGCAGCCCGGACTCGGTAATGGCGCGCATTGCGCCC
AGCGCCATCTGATCGTTGGCAACCAGCATCGCAGTGGGAACGATGCCCTCATTCAGCATTTGCATGGTTT
GTTGAAAACCGGACATGGCACTCCAGTCGCCTTCCCGTTCCGCTATCGGCTGAATTTGATTGCGAGTGAG
ATATTTATGCCAGCCAGCCAGACGCAGACGCGCCGAGACAGAACTTAATGGGCCCGCTAACAGCGCGATT
TGCTGGTGACCCAATGCGACCAGATGCTCCACGCCCAGTCGCGTACCGTCTTCATGGGAGAAAATAATAC
TGTTGATGGGTGTCTGGTCAGAGACATCAAGAAATAACGCCGGAACATTAGTGCAGGCAGCTTCCACAGC
AATGGCATCCTGGTCATCCAGCGGATAGTTAATGATCAGCCCACTGACGCGTTGCGCGAGAAGATTGTGC
ACCGCCGCTTTACAGGCTTCGACGCCGCTTCGTTCTACCATCGACACCACCACGCTGGCACCCAGTTGAT
CGGCGCGAGATTTAATCGCCGCGACAATTTGCGACGGCGCGTGCAGGGCCAGACTGGAGGTGGCAACGCC
AATCAGCAACGACTGTTTGCCCGCCAGTTGTTGTGCCACGCGGTTGGGAATGTAATTCAGCTCCGCCATC
GCCGCTTCCACTTTTTCCCGCGTTTTCGCAGAAACGTGGCTGGCCTGGTTCACCACGCGGGAAACGGTCT
GATAAGAGACACCGGCATACTCTGCGACATCGTATAACGTTACTGGTTTCACATTCACCACCCTGAATTG
ACTCTCTTCCGGGCGCTATCATGCCATACCGCGAAAGGTTTTGCGCCATTCGATGGTGTCCGGGATCTCG
ACGCTCTCCCTTATGCGACTCCTGCATTAGGAAGCAGCCCAGTAGTAGGTTGAGGCCGTTGAGCACCGCC
GCCGCAAGGAATGGTGCATGCAAGGAGATGGCGCCCAACAGTCCCCCGGCCACGGGGCCTGCCACCATAC
CCACGCCGAAACAAGCGCTCATGAGCCCGAAGTGGCGAGCCCGATCTTCCCCATCGGTGATGTCGGCGAT
ATAGGCGCCAGCAACCGCACCTGTGGCGCCGGTGATGCCGGCCACGATGCGTCCGGCGT
