>Addgene plasmid #228651 | DENV-3 strain Phillippines/H87/1956 NS2B-NS3 protease fusion with non cleavable linker | depositor partial sequence | sequence record 449312 | Coding region for expression
ATGCACCATCATCATCATCATTCTTCTGGTGCGAGCTGGAGTCACCCACAATTCGAGAAAGGTGGTGGCT
CTGGTGGCGGTTCAGGCGGCTCCGCCTGGTCCCATCCACAGTTTGAAAAGGGTTCTGGTGTAGATCTGGG
TACCGAGAACCTGTACTTCCAATCCATGGCTGATTTGACAGTGGAAAAGGCGGCTGACGTAACGTGGGAA
GAGGAAGCCGAGCAAACCGGAGTTAGCCATAATTTGATGATTACGGTAGATGACGATGGAACGATGAGAA
TTAAAGATGACGAGACTGAGAACATATTAGGCGGCGGCGGTAGCGGGGGGGGTGGATCAGGAGTGCTCTG
GGATGTCCCCAGCCCGCCGGAAACACAAAAGGCTGAACTGGAAGAGGGAGTCTATCGCATCAAACAGCAA
GGAATATTTGGAAAGACACAGGTTGGCGTCGGTGTGCAAAAGGAAGGCGTTTTCCATACAATGTGGCACG
TAACGCGGGGCGCAGTACTTACCCACAATGGCAAGCGGTTAGAGCCCAATTGGGCGTCTGTCAAGAAGGA
CTTGATTTCCTACGGTGGTGGCTGGCGCTTGAGCGCGCAATGGCAAAAGGGTGAGGAAGTCCAGGTGATT
GCGGTTGAGCCTGGCAAGAATCCAAAGAACTTTCAAACTATGCCTGGAATCTTCCAAACCACCACTGGTG
AAATCGGCGCTATCGCACTGGACTTTAAGCCTGGGACTTCAGGTTCCCCCATAATCAACCGGGAAGGAAA
GGTTGTTGGGCTGTATGGCAACGGCGTAGTGACCAAGAACGGTGGATACGTTAGCGGCATTGCTCAAACA
AATGCCGAGCCCGATGGCCCGACGCCCGAGCTTGAGGAAGAATAATGA
